Addgene plasmid #200171: pJH4316
Purpose: Pflp-18 LoxP EBFP (stop) LoxP twk-40(gf) GFP unc-54 3' UTR C.elegans AVA and other neurons expression of twk-40(gf) GFP
Depositing lab: Mei Zhen. Depositing organization: Sinai Health System. Publication: A tonically active master neuron modulates mutually exclusive motor states at two timescales. Meng J, Ahamed T, Yu B, Hung W, Ei Mouridi S, Wang Z, Zhang Y, Wen Q, Boulin T, Gao S, Zhen M. Sci Adv. 2024 Apr 12;10(15):eadk0002. doi: 10.1126/sciadv.adk0002. Epub 2024 Apr 10. PubMed 38598630.
Backbone
  Vector backbone: pBSK
  Backbone manufacturer: stratagene
  Backbone size w/o insert (bp): 7189
  Total vector size (bp): 9232
  Vector type: Worm Expression
Growth in bacteria
  Bacterial resistance: Ampicillin, 100 μg/mL
  Growth temperature: 37°C
  Growth strain: DH5alpha
  Copy number: High Copy
Gene/Insert
  Gene/Insert name: twk-40
  Species: C. elegans (nematode)
  Insert size (bp): 2043
  Entrez Gene: twk-40 (a.k.a. CELE_T28A8.1)
  Promoter: Pflp-18
  Tag / fusion protein: GFP (C terminal on backbone)
  Cloning method: Gibson Cloning
  Sequencing primers: 5′ CGTATAGCATACATTATACGAAGTTATgctagcatggcaacatggaaaacctacgcccggat; 3′ agtgaaaagttcttctcctttactcataacatgaacttcttgagttcttccagtgaga
Terms and licenses: Academic/Nonprofit Terms; Industry Terms: Not Available to Industry
Depositor comments: Please visit for https://www.biorxiv.org/content/10.1101/2021.09.21.461278v4 bioRxiv preprint.
How to cite: pJH4316 was a gift from Mei Zhen (Addgene plasmid # 200171 ; http://n2t.net/addgene:200171 ; RRID:Addgene_200171)
