[The description below was written by a language model from this plasmid's Addgene catalogue record and pLannotate feature annotations shown in this document.]
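Description:
pJH4316 is a C. elegans expression plasmid built on a pBluescript-type (pBSK) backbone, about 9.2 kb in total. It is propagated in E. coli as a high-copy plasmid through a ColE1/pUC-type origin and selected with ampicillin via the β-lactamase gene. Remnants of the lac promoter/operator region from the cloning vector are also annotated. No worm selection or co-injection marker appears in the record.

The payload is a Cre-dependent "lox-stop-lox" cassette driven by the flp-18 promoter, which the record describes as giving expression in AVA and other neurons. The promoter itself is not annotated but presumably occupies the unannotated region upstream of the first loxP site. Between two same-orientation loxP sites lie an EBFP2 coding sequence and the tbb-2 terminator. Without Cre, flp-18-positive cells therefore make blue fluorescent protein and transcription ends before the downstream gene. Cre recombination excises this block and places the promoter directly upstream of a gain-of-function form of twk-40, a C. elegans gene, fused at its C terminus to GFP and followed, according to the catalogue entry, by the unc-54 3' UTR. The feature table does not label twk-40 itself. The short potassium-channel hits (sup-9, KCNK17) in that interval are consistent with twk-40 encoding a related potassium channel, while the small TEF1, aex-5, rop and lacI fragments are probably incidental matches. The specific gain-of-function mutation is not stated.

Combining this plasmid with Cre expressed from a second promoter would restrict twk-40(gf)::GFP to the cells where both promoters are active. This intersectional strategy suits cell-specific manipulation of AVA, with the blue-to-green switch reporting recombination.
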