Features (pLannotate 1.2.2; 18 found; start..end, strand, type, name):
   1558..1591    +  protein_bind   loxP: Cre-mediated recombination occurs in the 8-bp core sequence (GCATACAT). Cre recombinase
   1592..2461    +  CDS            EBFP2: EBFP2 is a basic (constitutively fluorescent) blue fluorescent protein published in 2007, derived from Aequorea victoria. It is reported to be a rapidly-maturing monomer with moderate acid sensitivity.
   2468..2791    +  terminator     tbb-2 terminator: tbb-2; transcription terminator for the C. elegans tubulin beta-2 gene
   2795..2828    +  protein_bind   loxP: Cre-mediated recombination occurs in the 8-bp core sequence (GCATACAT). Cre recombinase
   3252..3413    +  CDS            sup-9 (fragment): SUP9_CAEEL - Experimental evidence at protein level: Swiss-Prot protein existence level 1. Potassium channel involved in coordination of muscle contraction (PubMed:14534247). Activity is regulated by sup-18 (PubMed:24586202). From Caenorhabditis elegans.
   3872..3888    -  promoter       TEF1 promoter (fragment): S. cerevisiae TEF1; promoter for EF-1α
   4033..4152    +  CDS            KCNK17 (fragment): KCNKH_HUMAN - Also known as TALK2, TASK4. Experimental evidence at transcript level: Swiss-Prot protein existence level 2. Outward rectifying potassium channel. Produces rapidly activating and non-inactivating outward rectifier K(+) currents. From Homo sapiens (Human).
   4881..5741    +  CDS            sg25: sg25 is a basic (constitutively fluorescent) green fluorescent protein published in 1997, derived from Aequorea victoria.
   6362..6514    +  CDS            aex-5 (fragment): AEX5_CAEEL - Also known as kpc-3 From Caenorhabditis elegans.
   6642..6677    +  CDS            rop (fragment): Rop protein, which maintains plasmids at low copy number; rop
   6779..6878    +  misc_feature   bom (fragment): basis of mobility region from pBR322
   6976..7080    +  promoter       AmpR promoter: bla
   7081..7941    +  CDS            AmpR: β-lactamase; bla; confers resistance to ampicillin, carbenicillin, and related antibiotics
   8112..8700    +  rep_origin     ori: high-copy-number ColE1/pMB1/pBR322/pUC origin of replication
   8883..8975    +  CDS            lacI (fragment): lac repressor; lacI; The lac repressor binds to the lac operator to inhibit transcription in E. coli. This inhibition can be relieved by adding lactose or isopropyl-β-D-thiogalactopyranoside (IPTG).
   8988..9009    +  protein_bind   CAP binding site: CAP binding activates transcription in the presence of cAMP. E. coli catabolite activator protein
   9024..9054    +  promoter       lac promoter: promoter for the E. coli lac operon
   9062..9078    +  protein_bind   lac operator: The lac repressor binds to the lac operator to inhibit transcription in E. coli. This inhibition can be relieved by adding lactose or isopropyl-β-D-thiogalactopyranoside (IPTG). lac repressor encoded by lacI
>Addgene plasmid #200171 | pJH4316 | addgene full sequence | sequence record 413947 | Addgene NGS Result
AAGCTTGGGCTGCAGCATGCAGCTTAGCCGGAATAGGGTCACGAAAACATGAAAATAAAGCTTGAACCTA
TTGTTATGATTTTCAATGCCACCTTTTGCAGTTTAATATACACTATTACTACTTCTCAGTTCAAGTTCAC
TTCTGAGACGGAACCTTTATTTTCTAACTTTCTTTAATCTTACTTTTTATGAGCCGAACGTTCTATTTTG
TAAAATGATCAGATACAAGCCCAAAGCTAATTTTGCCAATAAGTGTTAGTAGATCAATTGAATTACAATA
TAATGACCTGGGCGGAATAGATTTTTGCACTGATTTTTCTCCAAGCTTACTCTATGAATATTCATAGATC
ATCTTCAAAGGTAGCGTGTGTTGTAGTTGTGTTTTGGCGGGTTCGTGTTATTTGACTCAGCTCAAGTAGA
TGTTGTAGTCTTCCCTCAATCAACGCGTGGGCTTGACCCTCTTTAAATTGAGTGGAAACCAGCCAATCTA
TTTGAAATCTACCCCCGAAATGAGATTCGACGATGACACGACGTGTGTGTTACGTGCGCTGAGAATTTAG
GAAAAAAAAGATAATCTTCTTTTCGTTAGCTGCGCCACAACCTGTGCAGATAAACTCCGCACAATTGAAG
TTCTTACTGGTCCCACCCGATTTATTCAATTGTATTGTGTCTTTTTTTCTTATTTCTCTACAACTCTAAC
TTTCTTCAACTATTCTCTACATCAGTGCTTTTTTCCACCATGAAAAAAGAAATGACGTCGTTGTTTCTTA
GGAGGGGCGGAGCCTCAACTCAATGGTCCGTTCGAATAGATCCCACCCCTCATATAAATAGGACTGAAAC
CAAAGAAGTTTTTAAATTTTCAGCTTACCGTGTTTCTCAATTTTCAAAATAGTCTTTTTTGTGTCTGAAC
GGGCTGATCAATTATGTGTTTTTTTGAATGAAAAATCTTCCTCCCAAGCCTTAAAATTCCTTCCAAAGAT
CGAAAGTTATGTCTATTCAAGTTACTTCTTCTTAGATCAAATATTAAACAAAAAAATACGCCATCATTCT
CTCACATTTAGTAATTCAAAATTTCGATTTGTTTTCGAACTTTTGAATTTCCCGCCTAGGAAGTGACATG
AGTGAAATCTCATTAGATAAATGTGGCACTCACCGATGACACTATTTTCAAATAAGGGGGGGGGGTGTTT
CGAATACCTTGTACACGCGTTTCCGCAAAACCACACACCCCGAGTTCCTCAGCTTCTTCCCCTCGACCCA
TGAGCCACGTCAAGATGTCAGCGTGTCACTTTTCATTGCTTCACCTTCTACGGTAACGAGAAAAGGCGGG
GAATCCAGGATCTGGTGTGACTTCTTCCTTCTTCGTATCTTCCTAAAAATGTTCGTTTACTTTTTAGCGA
GTGTCATTTGATGGGATGTCGTTCTTGAGGAAAGAGGCTAGAAGCTTAATACTCTCATATTTCATATTAT
TGGCATCAAGACGTTTATTATTTAACTACAATAACGATTGCTTTAACAACTAAAAATAATAATTTCAGGG
TTAGACGGATCCCCGGGATAACTTCGTATAGCATACATTATACGAAGTTATATGGTCTCCAAGGGAGAGG
AGCTCTTCACCGGAGTCGTCCCAATCCTCGTCGAGCTCGACGGAGACGTCAACGGACACAAGTTCTCCGT
CCGTGGAGAGGGAGAGGGAGACGCCACCAACGGAAAGCTCACCCTCAAGTTCATCTGCACCACCGGAAAG
CTCCCAGTCCCAGTAAGTTTAAACATATATATACTAACTAACCCTGATTATTTAAATTTTCAGTGGCCAA
CCCTCGTCACCACCCTCTCCCACGGAGTCCAGTGCTTCGCCCGTTACCCAGACCACATGAAGCAGCACGA
CTTCTTCAAGTCCGCCATGCCAGAGGGATACGTCCAGGAGCGTACCATCTTCTTCAAGGACGACGGAACC
TACAAGAGTAAGTTTAAACATGATTTTACTAACTAACTAATCTGATTTAAATTTTCAGCCCGTGCCGAGG
TCAAGTTCGAGGGAGACACCCTCGTCAACCGTATCGAGCTCAAGGGAGTCGACTTCAAGGAGGACGGAAA
CATCCTCGGACACAAGCTCGAGTACAACTTCAACTCCCACAACATCTACATCATGGCCGTCAAGCAGAAG
AACGGAATCAAGGTAAGTTTAAACATGATTTTACTAACTAACTAATCTGATTTAAATTTTCAGGTCAACT
TCAAGATCCGTCACAACGTCGAGGACGGATCCGTCCAGCTCGCCGACCACTACCAGCAGAACACCCCAAT
CGGAGACGGACCAGTCCTCCTCCCAGACTCCCACTACCTCTCCACCCAGTCCGTCCTCTCCAAGGACCCA
AACGAGAAGCGTGACCACATGGTCCTCCTCGAGTTCCGTACCGCCGCCGGAATCACCCTCGGAATGGACG
AGCTCTACAAGTGATAAATGCAAAATCCTTTCAAGCATTCCCTTCTTCTCTATCACTCTTCTTTCTTTTT
GTCAAAAAATTCTCTCGCTAATTTATTTGCTTTTTTAATGTTATTATTTTATGACTTTTTATAGTCACTG
AAAAGTTTGCATCTGAGTGAAGTGAATGCTATCAAAATGTGATTCTGTCTGATGTACTTTCACAATCTCT
CTTCAATTCCATTTTGAAGTGCTTTAAACCCGAAAGGTTGAGAAAAATGCGAGCGCTCAAATATTTGTAT
TGTGTTCGTTGAGTGACCCAACAAAAAGAGGAAACTTTATTGTGCCGCCAAGAAAAAAGTCTCAATAACT
TCGTATAGCATACATTATACGAAGTTATGCTAGCATGGCAACATGGAAAACCTACGCCCGGATAATCCTC
GCTCACGTCAGTCTTATTGTCTTGTCGGTTGTCTATGTTGGATTTGGAGCGTTTCTCTTCTATCAGTTGG
AGCAACCGAATGAAGTTGAAGTTCGAGCTAGGAATATCGAAAGGTTCAATATTCACAAACGACAAATGAT
TGAACATTTATGGGAGATGAGGGAAAGCGGTATTGGACAACACGTGGTGGAGGATCTGGCTGTAAAATAC
GTAGACAACGTCACTCGCATTCTTTTCGAGGCATTTGACACCCATTGTATAGGAGCTAAGCATCTGAGAC
CCGGCGGAGAGGATGAAGACGTGAGTTGGAGTCTGAAATGTTTATCTGAAATTGAATTTGCACTGTGTTT
AAGTTTCACAAACTCAATTTTTAAATTTCAGTACAATTGGACCTACATGACAGCTTTATTTTTCACTACA
ACTCTCCTCACGACTATTGGTTACGGTAACTTGACCCCAGTAACCGGAAGAGGAAAATTGCTCTGCATCC
TATACGCACTTTTCGGTGTCCCACTGATCAATATAACTGTTGCCGATATCGGAAAGTTTTTATCTGAAAA
TATTGTTCAATTGTATACTTGGTGAGACACTTTTTTTTGAAAACTTTTTTAAAAATCCGAAATTCAGGTA
CCGAAAGCTTCGGGAAAAGTGCTCAAAACAAAAATACAGTGTCATTTCCAGTAAGGACGATAAGAATAAG
GAAGGGGACCTGAATCTGGTAAGAGGGTCTAAAAATGGTCTAGTAGTGGTTAAAATGGGCAAAAACAGGC
AAACATTTTTTGAAATTAATAAGTACATTTCGAGTATACTTTTGAAATCAGCCAATATCGGGTACATTTT
TAAAATTCGGAAAAAAAAACGAGCGATAAAACCGCCCGCTAATCACCGGCAACTTGCCCATCTTTCAGCT
TCTACAAAAAATTCAATTTCTCCAGTAAACCAAAAAAAAAACTTGAAAAAAAAACAAAACATTTTGTTTT
TTTTTCTTTTTTGGTCTGAACAAAAAACTAAAAAAAAACATCCAAAAAATTCATTTTTGCCAAAAACACC
AAAATAACCAAAACAATCGACCACTTCACCCTCGAACACTTTCCAATTAGAACTTTTTAAGGATCATTTG
GAAAACTACATCTCGATTCCTATATTCCTAATTGTGGCGATACTACTCAGCTACATAACATTTGGAGCAG
TTGTTCTGAGTATGTGGGAAGGATGGGATTTCTTCTCTGGATTCTACTTTAGCTTTATTACAATGACGAC
TGTCGGATTTGGTGATATAGTACCATTGAAACGGGAATATTATATTTTAGACTTATGCTATATTATTATT
GGATTATCGATTACGTAAGTTTGTGATTTTGGCTATTAGTGCCTCGAGTCTCAAAAAAACTGTAGTTTGT
AGTTGACAAATTTCAAATCGTTGAAAATTTTTGCCAGTTGCGTTATTTTATATAGGTAGTACCAACAAAA
AATTTCCAGCACGATGTGTATCGATTTGGTTGGAATTCAGTATATTCGGAAAATGCATTACTTCGGAAGA
GCTATTAAGGTAAGAAGCTAAATTTTTAGTCCTACTAAAATTTTCTAGGACGCCCGATTTGCTTTGGTAA
ACGTCGGCGGGAAGATGGTTCACGTGCCGGATTTAATGAGATATGCGAGTGTTCTACAACAAAAGTATGG
CCAAAAGAAGACCCATGACACAATAATTGTCAAGGGAGCTTATGCTCCAAAGGATCTGAGCAAAATACGG
TGAGAGGACTCGGTTTTTTTCTTAATAAAAAGAAAAATCAATTTAAATTTTTGTATATCTAGATTCGTAT
AACAGTTCAGTTACAAATTAAATATTTCAAATATTCATTTGGTATTTACTCTGATAAGTTTTGATATCTG
AAATATTTTGAAAACTCGTAAATTTCCAGATTTATCGATTTTGGAGCATTGGCCTCAATTGAAAGTTGGC
AATCGCTATGGTCAATTCTCACTGGAAGAACTCAAGAAGTTCATGTTATGAGTAAAGGAGAAGAACTTTT
CACTGGAGTTGTCCCAATTCTTGTTGAATTAGATGGTGATGTTAATGGGCACAAATTTTCTGTCAGTGGA
GAGGGTGAAGGTGATGCAACATACGGAAAACTTACCCTTAAATTTATTTGCACTACTGGAAAACTACCTG
TTCCATGGGTAAGTTTAAACATATATATACTAACTAACCCTGATTATTTAAATTTTCAGCCAACACTTGT
CACTACTTTCTGTTATGGTGTTCAATGCTTCTCGAGATACCCAGATCATATGAAACGGCATGACTTTTTC
AAGAGTGCCATGCCCGAAGGTTATGTACAGGAAAGAACTATATTTTTCAAAGATGACGGGAACTACAAGA
CACGTAAGTTTAAACAGTTCGGTACTAACTAACCATACATATTTAAATTTTCAGGTGCTGAAGTCAAGTT
TGAAGGTGATACCCTTGTTAATAGAATCGAGTTAAAAGGTATTGATTTTAAAGAAGATGGAAACATTCTT
GGACACAAATTGGAATACAACTATAACTCACACAATGTATACATCATGGCAGACAAACAAAAGAATGGAA
TCAAAGTTGTAAGTTTAAACATGATTTTACTAACTAACTAATCTGATTTAAATTTTCAGAACTTCAAAAT
TAGACACAACATTGAAGATGGAAGCGTTCAACTAGCAGACCATTATCAACAAAATACTCCAATTGGCGAT
GGCCCTGTCCTTTTACCAGACAACCATTACCTGTCCACACAATCTGCCCTTTCGAAAGATCCCAACGAAA
AGAGAGACCACATGGTCCTTCTTGAGTTTGTAACAGCTGCTGGGATTACACATGGCATGGATGAACTATA
CAAATAGCATTCGTAGAATTCCAACTGAGCGCCGGTCGCTACCATTACCAACTTGTCTGGTGTCAAAAAT
AATAGGGGCCGCTGTCATCAGAGTAAGTTTAAACTGAGTTCTACTAACTAACGAGTAATATTTAAATTTT
CAGCATCTCGCGCCCGTGCCTCTGACTTCTAAGTCCAATTACTCTTCAACATCCCTACATGCTCTTTCTC
CCTGTGCTCCCACCCCCTATTTTTGTTATTATCAAAAAACTTCTCTTAATTTCTTTGTTTTTTAGCTTCT
TTTAAGTCACCTCTAACAATGAAATTGTGTAGATTCAAAAATAGAATTAATTCGTAATAAAAAGTCGAAA
AAAATTGTGCTCCCTCCCCCCATTAATAATAATTCTATCCCAAAATCTACACAATGTTCTGTGTACACTT
CTTATGTTTTTTACTTCTGATAAATTTTTTTGAAACATCATAGAAAAAACCGCACACAAAATACCTTATC
ATATGTTACGTTTCAGTTTATGACCGCAATTTTTATTTCTTCGCACGTCTGGGCCTCTCATGACGTCAAA
TCATGCTCATCGTGAAAAAGTTTTGGAGTATTTTTGGAATTTTTCAATCAAGTGAAAGTTTATGAAATTA
ATTTTCCTGCTTTTGCTTTTTGGGGTTTCCCCTATTGTTTGTCAAGATTTCGAGGACGGCGTTTTTCTTG
CTAAAATCACAAGTATTGATGAGCACGATGCAAGAAAGATCGGAAGAAGGTTTGGGTTTGAGGCTCAGTG
GAAGGTGAGTAGAAGTTGATAATTTGAAAGTGGAGTAGTGTCTATGGGGTTTTTGCCTTAAATGACAGAA
TACATTCCCAATATACCAAACATAACTGTTTCCTACTAGTCGGCCGTACGGGCCCTTTCGTCTCGCGCGT
TTCGGTGATGACGGTGAAAACCTCTGACACATGCAGCTCCCGGAGACGGTCACAGCTTGTCTGTAAGCGG
ATGCCGGGAGCAGACAAGCCCGTCAGGGCGCGTCAGCGGGTGTTGGCGGGTGTCGGGGCTGGCTTAACTA
TGCGGCATCAGAGCAGATTGTACTGAGAGTGCACCATATGCGGTGTGAAATACCGCACAGATGCGTAAGG
AGAAAATACCGCATCAGGCGGCCTTAAGGGCCTCGTGATACGCCTATTTTTATAGGTTAATGTCATGATA
ATAATGGTTTCTTAGACGTCAGGTGGCACTTTTCGGGGAAATGTGCGCGGAACCCCTATTTGTTTATTTT
TCTAAATACATTCAAATATGTATCCGCTCATGAGACAATAACCCTGATAAATGCTTCAATAATATTGAAA
AAGGAAGAGTATGAGTATTCAACATTTCCGTGTCGCCCTTATTCCCTTTTTTGCGGCATTTTGCCTTCCT
GTTTTTGCTCACCCAGAAACGCTGGTGAAAGTAAAAGATGCTGAAGATCAGTTGGGTGCACGAGTGGGTT
ACATCGAACTGGATCTCAACAGCGGTAAGATCCTTGAGAGTTTTCGCCCCGAAGAACGTTTTCCAATGAT
GAGCACTTTTAAAGTTCTGCTATGTGGCGCGGTATTATCCCGTATTGACGCCGGGCAAGAGCAACTCGGT
CGCCGCATACACTATTCTCAGAATGACTTGGTTGAGTACTCACCAGTCACAGAAAAGCATCTTACGGATG
GCATGACAGTAAGAGAATTATGCAGTGCTGCCATAACCATGAGTGATAACACTGCGGCCAACTTACTTCT
GACAACGATCGGAGGACCGAAGGAGCTAACCGCTTTTTTGCACAACATGGGGGATCATGTAACTCGCCTT
GATCGTTGGGAACCGGAGCTGAATGAAGCCATACCAAACGACGAGCGTGACACCACGATGCCTGTAGCAA
TGGCAACAACGTTGCGCAAACTATTAACTGGCGAACTACTTACTCTAGCTTCCCGGCAACAATTAATAGA
CTGGATGGAGGCGGATAAAGTTGCAGGACCACTTCTGCGCTCGGCCCTTCCGGCTGGCTGGTTTATTGCT
GATAAATCTGGAGCCGGTGAGCGTGGGTCTCGCGGTATCATTGCAGCACTGGGGCCAGATGGTAAGCCCT
CCCGTATCGTAGTTATCTACACGACGGGGAGTCAGGCAACTATGGATGAACGAAATAGACAGATCGCTGA
GATAGGTGCCTCACTGATTAAGCATTGGTAACTGTCAGACCAAGTTTACTCATATATACTTTAGATTGAT
TTAAAACTTCATTTTTAATTTAAAAGGATCTAGGTGAAGATCCTTTTTGATAATCTCATGACCAAAATCC
CTTAACGTGAGTTTTCGTTCCACTGAGCGTCAGACCCCGTAGAAAAGATCAAAGGATCTTCTTGAGATCC
TTTTTTTCTGCGCGTAATCTGCTGCTTGCAAACAAAAAAACCACCGCTACCAGCGGTGGTTTGTTTGCCG
GATCAAGAGCTACCAACTCTTTTTCCGAAGGTAACTGGCTTCAGCAGAGCGCAGATACCAAATACTGTTC
TTCTAGTGTAGCCGTAGTTAGGCCACCACTTCAAGAACTCTGTAGCACCGCCTACATACCTCGCTCTGCT
AATCCTGTTACCAGTGGCTGCTGCCAGTGGCGATAAGTCGTGTCTTACCGGGTTGGACTCAAGACGATAG
TTACCGGATAAGGCGCAGCGGTCGGGCTGAACGGGGGGTTCGTGCACACAGCCCAGCTTGGAGCGAACGA
CCTACACCGAACTGAGATACCTACAGCGTGAGCTATGAGAAAGCGCCACGCTTCCCGAAGGGAGAAAGGC
GGACAGGTATCCGGTAAGCGGCAGGGTCGGAACAGGAGAGCGCACGAGGGAGCTTCCAGGGGGAAACGCC
TGGTATCTTTATAGTCCTGTCGGGTTTCGCCACCTCTGACTTGAGCGTCGATTTTTGTGATGCTCGTCAG
GGGGGCGGAGCCTATGGAAAAACGCCAGCAACGCGGCCTTTTTACGGTTCCTGGCCTTTTGCTGGCCTTT
TGCTCACATGTTCTTTCCTGCGTTATCCCCTGATTCTGTGGATAACCGTATTACCGCCTTTGAGTGAGCT
GATACCGCTCGCCGCAGCCGAACGACCGAGCGCAGCGAGTCAGTGAGCGAGGAAGCGGAAGAGCGCCCAA
TACGCAAACCGCCTCTCCCCGCGCGTTGGCCGATTCATTAATGCAGCTGGCACGACAGGTTTCCCGACTG
GAAAGCGGGCAGTGAGCGCAACGCAATTAATGTGAGTTAGCTCACTCATTAGGCACCCCAGGCTTTACAC
TTTATGCTTCCGGCTCGTATGTTGTGTGGAATTGTGAGCGGATAACAATTTCACACAGGAAACAGCTATG
ACCATGATTACGCCAAGCTGTAAGTTTAAACATGATCTTACTAACTAACTATTCTCATTTAAATTTTCAG
AGCTTAAAAATGGCTGAAATCACTCACAACGATGGATACGCTAACAACTTGGAAATGAAAT
